>Addgene plasmid #45602 | pCRII-Topo Diap3 in situ probe | addgene partial sequence | sequence record 64743 | M13pUC-rev 5'-AGCGGATAACAATTTCACACAGG-3'
GCTATTTAGGTGACACTATAGAATACTCAAGCTATGCATCAAGCTTGGTACCGAGCTCGGATCCACTAGT
AACGGCCGCCAGTGTGCTGGAATTCGCCCTTGCACGTTTCTCCTTTTCTGCTGCTTCTCGTTTTTTGATG
TTTTCCTTTAATGCTAGCATAAATGAAGTTCTGAAGTTGTTCAGATCATTAAAAAACTCTTCCACGGAAA
CCTTCTTCATGTCGACAGCATAGTAGCCCATTATACTCTGGTACAATTGTGTCATGCTGCCCAGTAGTGT
GGAGAGTTTTTCATACTGCTCGTTCGCACTGATAACGAAGCTGGACATCTTTATCACAAACTTGTCATGC
AAGTCCTCAGGAGGGGGAAAGGTTTCCAAATTCTTCTCAAGCTGTTGAAGCTGCCTTCCCATCTGCTTCA
CGTTCTTTTCCAGCATTTCTACAGAGACTCTGCTAGCTTTGTCTAAATGTGCCAAATCGTCCACAAAGTG
AAGGATGTCAGCATGCTTTTCTTCACATACATCTACCAGGAAATGGAGGAGTGTGGTTTTCTGATCTGCA
GATTTTGTATCCTTCAGTTTACAGAGAGAGCTAAGGTCAAATCCGAAGGTTTGAGCATTCCGGGAGCCAG
CATTCATGTAGTTTCCCATTAGCAACACAAGTTCCAGCAACTTGCTAAAGCCTTTGCTCTTCTTGATCTC
CTCGCAGGCAGTACTGACAGCCATGATGTCAGGTTTGATGTTGTTCACCTGCTCTTCAAATTGAAGCTTA
AAGAGAATAGCACTGAGCCGTGGCCGGAGTCTCTTCACATTGCTCATCACAACAGCGAACTGCTAAGGGC
GAATTCTGCAGATATCCATCACACTGGCGGCCGCTCGAGCATGCATCTAGAGGGCCCAATTCGCCCTATA
GTGAGTCGTATTACAATTCACTGGCCGTCGTTTTACAACGTCGTGACTGGGAAA
