[The description below was written by a language model from this plasmid's Addgene catalogue record.]
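Description:
pCRII-Topo Diap3 in situ probe is a bacterial cloning plasmid that serves as a template for making riboprobes against mouse Diap3 (Diaph3, diaphanous homolog 3). It is built on the commercial pCRII-TOPO backbone (about 4 kb), giving a total size of roughly 4.7 kb. The plasmid is propagated in E. coli under ampicillin selection. The record lists the copy number as unknown and includes no feature table, so the origin of replication and other backbone elements are not itemised.

The insert is a PCR-amplified fragment of the mouse Diap3 cDNA, introduced by TOPO cloning. It is recorded as 695 bp. The repository's sequencing matched a slightly longer stretch of the reference cDNA, positions 1589–2321, than the start position shown on the depositor's plasmid map, so the stated sizes and coordinates do not agree exactly. The fragment is not meant to be expressed as protein. It sits between the opposing SP6 and T7 phage promoters of the backbone, so either strand can be transcribed in vitro after the plasmid is linearised on the far side of the insert. According to the depositor, cutting with NotI and transcribing from SP6 gives the antisense probe, which detects the mRNA. Cutting with SpeI and transcribing from T7 gives the sense strand, which is normally used as a negative control. M13, SP6 and T7 primer sites flanking the insert allow it to be verified by sequencing.

The construct is intended for in situ hybridisation to map Diap3 mRNA expression in mouse tissue. It was deposited in connection with work identifying neuronal subtype-specific genes involved in corticospinal motor neuron development.
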