Addgene plasmid #45602: pCRII-Topo Diap3 in situ probe
Depositing lab: Jeffrey Macklis. Depositing organization: Harvard University. Publication: Neuronal subtype-specific genes that control corticospinal motor neuron development in vivo. Arlotta P, Molyneaux BJ, Chen J, Inoue J, Kominami R, Macklis JD. Neuron. 2005 Jan 20;45(2):207-21. 10.1016/j.neuron.2004.12.036 PubMed 15664173.
Backbone
  Vector backbone: pCRII-Topo
  Backbone manufacturer: Invitrogen
  Backbone size w/o insert (bp): 4000
  Total vector size (bp): 4700
  Vector type: in situ
Growth in bacteria
  Bacterial resistance: Ampicillin, 100 μg/mL
  Growth temperature: 37°C
  Growth strain: DH5alpha
  Copy number: Unknown
Gene/Insert
  Gene/Insert name: Diap3 in situ probe (alt names: Diap3; diaphanous homolog 3 (Drosophila))
  Species: M. musculus (mouse)
  Insert size (bp): 695
  Mutation: fragment contains bp# 1589-2321 of BC028920
  GenBank ID: BC028920
  Entrez Gene: Diaph3 (a.k.a. 4930417P13Rik, Dia2, Diap3, Drf3, p134MDia2)
  Cloning method: TOPO Cloning
  Sequencing primers: 5′ M13 Rev, Sp6; 3′ T7, M13 Forward
Terms and licenses: Academic/Nonprofit Terms; Industry Terms: Not Available to Industry
Depositor comments: Fragment was amplified using the following primers: AGCAGTTCGCTGTTGTGATG GCACGTTTCTCCTTTTCTGC For in vitro transcription, use the SpeI restriction digest and T7 promoter for sense probe generation and the NotI restriction digest and SP6 promoter for antisense probe generation. Please note that Addgene's sequencing results match bp# 1589-2321 of BC028920, not bp# 1610-2321 as indicated on plasmid map. The plasmid functions as described in the associated publication.
How to cite: pCRII-Topo Diap3 in situ probe was a gift from Jeffrey Macklis (Addgene plasmid # 45602 ; http://n2t.net/addgene:45602 ; RRID:Addgene_45602)
